Addgene plasmid #127857: pMX1433
Purpose: Expresses EGFP-deltaN-term-MCAK in mammalian cells
Depositing lab: Linda Wordeman. Depositing organization: University of Washington. Publication: MCAK activity at microtubule tips regulates spindle microtubule length to promote robust kinetochore attachment. Domnitz SB, Wagenbach M, Decarreau J, Wordeman L. J Cell Biol. 2012 Apr 16;197(2):231-7. doi: 10.1083/jcb.201108147. Epub 2012 Apr 9. PubMed 22492725.
Backbone
  Vector backbone: pEGFP-C1
  Backbone size w/o insert (bp): 4731
  Total vector size (bp): 6907
  Vector type: Mammalian Expression
  Selectable markers: Neomycin (select with G418)
Growth in bacteria
  Bacterial resistance: Kanamycin, 50 μg/mL
  Growth temperature: 37°C
  Growth strain: DH5alpha
  Copy number: High Copy
Gene/Insert
  Gene/Insert name: deltaN-term-MCAK
  Species: C. griseus
  Insert size (bp): 2179
  Mutation: deletion of first 19 codons of MCAK
  GenBank ID: U11790.2
  Promoter: CMV
  Tag / fusion protein: EGFP (N terminal on backbone)
  Cloning method: Restriction Enzyme; 5′ cloning site SpeI (not destroyed); 3′ cloning site NotI (not destroyed)
  Sequencing primers: 5′ CMV promoter primer; 3′ SV40 polyA reverse primer
Terms and licenses: Academic/Nonprofit Terms; Industry Terms: Not Available to Industry
How to cite: pMX1433 was a gift from Linda Wordeman (Addgene plasmid # 127857 ; http://n2t.net/addgene:127857 ; RRID:Addgene_127857)
