[The description below was written by a language model from this plasmid's Addgene catalogue record and pLannotate feature annotations shown in this document.]
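Description:
pMX1433 is a mammalian expression plasmid built on the pEGFP-C1 backbone (6,907 bp in total) that produces an N-terminally EGFP-tagged, truncated form of the kinesin-13 microtubule depolymerase MCAK (KIF2C) from Chinese hamster, Cricetulus griseus. The insert, about 2.2 kb and cloned between SpeI and NotI sites that are both retained, lacks the first 19 codons of MCAK, hence the name deltaN-term-MCAK. In the annotated sequence, the human cytomegalovirus immediate early enhancer and promoter drive the EGFP coding sequence, which is followed after a short linker by the KIF2C open reading frame. A remnant of the multiple cloning site and the SV40 polyadenylation signal lie downstream, terminating the fusion transcript.

The plasmid is maintained at high copy in E. coli through a ColE1/pUC-type origin, and it also carries an f1 phage origin that allows single-stranded DNA production. A single Tn5 aminoglycoside phosphotransferase gene (NeoR/KanR) serves both hosts. A bacterial bla-type promoter expresses it for kanamycin selection in bacteria, while the adjacent SV40 enhancer/early promoter, together with the HSV TK polyadenylation signal, expresses it in mammalian cells for G418 selection of stable lines. The small ble, large T antigen and bGH poly(A) fragments in the feature table appear to be partial matches within backbone sequence rather than functional elements.

The construct allows the truncated MCAK to be followed by fluorescence in live or fixed mammalian cells. It comes from work examining how MCAK activity at microtubule tips regulates spindle microtubule length and kinetochore attachment. The record does not describe the functional consequence of the N-terminal deletion.
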