Features (pLannotate 1.2.2; 15 found; start..end, strand, type, name):
     61..364     +  enhancer       CMV enhancer: human cytomegalovirus immediate early enhancer
    365..568     +  promoter       CMV promoter: human cytomegalovirus (CMV) immediate early promoter
    613..1329    +  CDS            EGFP: EGFP is a basic (constitutively fluorescent) green fluorescent protein published in 1996, derived from Aequorea victoria. It is reported to be a rapidly-maturing weak dimer with moderate acid sensitivity.
   1384..3480    +  CDS            KIF2C: KIF2C_CRIGR - Also known as KNSL6. Experimental evidence at protein level: Swiss-Prot protein existence level 1. In complex with KIF18B, constitutes the major microtubule plus-end depolymerizing activity in mitotic cells (By similarity). Regulates the turnover of microtubules at the kinetochore and functions in chromosome segregation during mitosis (PubMed:14960279). Plays a role in chromosome congression and is required for the lateral to end- on conversion of the chromosome-microtubule attachment (By similarity). From Cricetulus griseus (Chinese hamster) (Cricetulus barabensis griseus).
   3528..3571    +  misc_feature   MCS (fragment): multiple cloning site
   3588..3672    +  CDS            large T antigen (fragment): large T antigen from SV40 (simian virus 40)
   3695..3816    +  polyA_signal   SV40 poly(A) signal: SV40 polyadenylation signal
   3850..4278    -  rep_origin     f1 ori (sequence partly withheld): f1 bacteriophage origin of replication; arrow indicates direction of (+) strand synthesis
   4305..4409    +  promoter       AmpR promoter: bla
   4411..4768    +  promoter       SV40 promoter: SV40 enhancer and early promoter
   4803..5597    +  CDS            NeoR/KanR: aminoglycoside phosphotransferase from Tn5; aph(3')-II (or nptII); confers resistance to neomycin, kanamycin, and G418 (Geneticin®)
   5618..5770    +  CDS            ble (fragment): BLE_KLEPN - Experimental evidence at protein level: Swiss-Prot protein existence level 1. Binding protein with a strong affinity to the bleomycin family of antibiotics. Binds to CL990; an antimitotic-antibiotic compound. From Klebsiella pneumoniae.
   5829..5876    +  polyA_signal   HSV TK poly(A) signal: herpes simplex virus thymidine kinase polyadenylation signal (Cole and Stacy, 1985)
   5967..5983    -  polyA_signal   bGH poly(A) signal (fragment): bovine growth hormone polyadenylation signal
   6205..6793    +  rep_origin     ori: high-copy-number ColE1/pMB1/pBR322/pUC origin of replication
>Addgene plasmid #127857 | pMX1433 | depositor full sequence | sequence record 245050 | pMX1433 sequence 6907 bps
TAGTTATTAATAGTAATCAATTACGGGGTCATTAGTTCATAGCCCATATATGGAGTTCCGCGTTACATAA
CTTACGGTAAATGGCCCGCCTGGCTGACCGCCCAACGACCCCCGCCCATTGACGTCAATAATGACGTATG
TTCCCATAGTAACGCCAATAGGGACTTTCCATTGACGTCAATGGGTGGAGTATTTACGGTAAACTGCCCA
CTTGGCAGTACATCAAGTGTATCATATGCCAAGTACGCCCCCTATTGACGTCAATGACGGTAAATGGCCC
GCCTGGCATTATGCCCAGTACATGACCTTATGGGACTTTCCTACTTGGCAGTACATCTACGTATTAGTCA
TCGCTATTACCATGGTGATGCGGTTTTGGCAGTACATCAATGGGCGTGGATAGCGGTTTGACTCACGGGG
ATTTCCAAGTCTCCACCCCATTGACGTCAATGGGAGTTTGTTTTGGCACCAAAATCAACGGGACTTTCCA
AAATGTCGTAACAACTCCGCCCCATTGACGCAAATGGGCGGTAGGCGTGTACGGTGGGAGGTCTATATAA
GCAGAGCTGGTTTAGTGAACCGTCAGATCCGCTAGCGCTACCGGTCGCCACCATGGTGAGCAAGGGCGAG
GAGCTGTTCACCGGGGTGGTGCCCATCCTGGTCGAGCTGGACGGCGACGTAAACGGCCACAAGTTCAGCG
TGTCCGGCGAGGGCGAGGGCGATGCCACCTACGGCAAGCTGACCCTGAAGTTCATCTGCACCACCGGCAA
GCTGCCCGTGCCCTGGCCCACCCTCGTGACCACCCTGACCTACGGCGTGCAGTGCTTCAGCCGCTACCCC
GACCACATGAAGCAGCACGACTTCTTCAAGTCCGCCATGCCCGAAGGCTACGTCCAGGAGCGCACCATCT
TCTTCAAGGACGACGGCAACTACAAGACCCGCGCCGAGGTGAAGTTCGAGGGCGACACCCTGGTGAACCG
CATCGAGCTGAAGGGCATCGACTTCAAGGAGGACGGCAACATCCTGGGGCACAAGCTGGAGTACAACTAC
AACAGCCACAACGTCTATATCATGGCCGACAAGCAGAAGAACGGCATCAAGGTGAACTTCAAGATCCGCC
ACAACATCGAGGACGGCAGCGTGCAGCTCGCCGACCACTACCAGCAGAACACCCCCATCGGCGACGGCCC
CGTGCTGCTGCCCGACAACCACTACCTGAGCACCCAGTCCGCCCTGAGCAAAGACCCCAACGAGAAGCGC
GATCACATGGTCCTGCTGGAGTTCGTGACCGCCGCCGGGATCACTCTCGGCATGGACGAGCTGTACAAGT
CCGGACCGGTGCTAGCGGTACCGAGCTCGGATCCACTAGTCCAGTGTGGTGGAATTGCCCTTGCCAATGG
CTTAATTCACAGTGCCAACATAAGCACAGTGAACGTGGAGAAATCCTGTGTTTCAGTGGAATGGATAGAA
GGAGGTAACACGAAAGGCAAAGAGATTGATTTTGATGATGTGGCTGCCATCAATCCGGAGCTTCTGCAGC
TTCTTCCCTTACACCCAAAGGACAATCTGCCACTGCAGGAAAATGTAACAGTTCCGAAGCAAAAACGCAG
ATCAGTCAACTCCAAAATTCCAGCTCCAAAAGAAGGTCTTCGAAGCCGTTCCACTCGCATGTCCACTGTC
CCAGAGGTTCGAATTGCCACTCAGGAGAATGAAATGGAGGTGGAGCTGCCTGTGGCTACAAACTCTCGAA
AGCAGTTTTCGGTTGCCACTGGCCTCCCTAGGCCCTCCTGTCCTGCAATGACAGAATTACCGTTGTCGAT
GGTCAGCGAGGAGGCAGAAGAGCAAGTCCATCCCACCCGAAGCACATCTTCTGCAAACCCTGCTCGGAGG
AAATCATGTATTGTGAAGGAAATGGAAAAAATGAAGAACAAGCGGGAAGAGAAGAGGGCCCAGAACTCGG
AAATAAGAATAAAGCGAGCTCAGGAATATGACAGCAGCTTTCCAAACTGGGAATTTGCCCGGATGATTAA
AGAATTCCGGGTTACTATAGAATGTCACCCACTTACTCTGACTGATCCTACGGAAGAGCACAGGATCTGC
GTGTGTGTGAGGAAGCGCCCACTGAATAAGCAAGAACTGGCCAAGAAAGAAATCGATGTGATTTCTGTTC
CCAGCAAGTGTTTGCTCTTTGTGCATGAACCCAAATTGAAAGTGGACTTGACAAAGTATCTGGAGAATCA
GGCATTCTGCTTCGATTTTGCCTTTGATGAAACAGCTTCAAATGAAGTCGTCTACAGGTTCACAGCAAGG
CCACTGGTACAGACGATTTTTGAAGGGGGAAAAGCAACCTGCTTTGCCTATGGGCAGACGGGCAGTGGGA
AGACTCACACAATGGGTGGAGACCTGTCTGGTAAATCTCAGAATACATCTAAAGGGATCTATGCAATGGC
TTCCCGGGATGTCTTCCTTCTGAAGAGTCAGCCTCGCTACCGGAACTTAAACTTGGAAGTTTATGTGACA
TTCTTTGAGATCTACAATGGGAAGGTGTTTGATCTGCTCAACAAGAAGGCCAAGCTACGTGTACTAGAAG
ACAGCAAGCAGCAGGTGCAGGTTGTGGGACTTCAGGAGTACCTGGTTAACTGTGCTGATGATGTCATCAA
GATGCTCAACATGGGCAGTGCCTGCAGGACTTCTGGACAGACTTTTGCCAACTCCAATTCTTCCCGCTCC
CATGCCTGCTTCCAGATTCTTCTTCGAGCCAAAGGGAGATTGCATGGCAAATTCTCCTTGGTGGATCTGG
CAGGGAATGAACGAGGGGCTGACACTTCTAGTGCTGACCGCCAGACTCGCATGGAGGGTGCAGAGATTAA
CAAGTCTCTCCTAGCACTGAAGGAGTGCATCAGGGCGCTGGGACAGAACAAGGCTCACACCCCATTCCGT
GAGAGCAAGCTGACTCAGGTGCTAAGGGATTCATTCATTGGGGAGAACTCGAGGACTTGCATGATTGCCA
TGATCTCACCAGGCATAAGCTCCTGTGAATATACTTTAAACACGCTGAGATATGCAGACAGAGTCAAGGA
GCTGAGCCCCCACAGCGGGCTCAGTGGAGAGCAGCCAATTCAAATGGAAACGGAAGAGATGGAAGCCAGC
TCTAATGGGACCTCGCTGGCAGTCAATTTCAAGGAAGAAGAGGAGCTGTCTTCCCAGATGTCCAGCTTTA
ATGAAGCCATGAGTCAGATCAGGGAGCTGGAAGAGAGGGCCATGGAGGAGCTCAGGGAGATCATACAGCA
AGGACCAGGCTGGCTTGAGCTCTCTGAGATGACTGATCAGCCAGACTATGACTTAGAGACCTTTGTGAAC
AAAGCAGAATCTGCCCTGACTCAGCAGACTAAGCACTTCTCAGCCCTGCGAGAAGTCATCAAGGCCCTGC
GTGTGGCCATGCAACTGGAAGAACAGGCTAGCAAACAGATGAACAGCAAGAAACGGCACCAACACCATCA
CCATCATCACTAAGCGGCCGCATCGATAAGCTTCGAATTCTGCAGTCGACGGTACCGCGGGCCCGGGATC
CACCGGATCTAGATAACTGATCATAATCAGCCATACCACATTTGTAGAGGTTTTACTTGCTTTAAAAAAC
CTCCCACACCTCCCCCTGAACCTGAAACATAAAATGAATGCAATTGTTGTTGTTAACTTGTTTATTGCAG
CTTATAATGGTTACAAATAAAGCAATAGCATCACAAATTTCACAAATAAAGCATTTTTTTCACTGCATTC
TAGTTGTGGTTTGTCCAAACTCATCAATGTATCTTAACGCGTAAATTGTAAGCGTTAATATTTTGTTAAA
ATTCGCGTTAAATTTTTGTTAAATCAGCTCATTTTTTAACCAATAGGCCGAAATCGGCAAAATCCCTTAT
AAATCAAAAGAATAGACCGAGATAGGGT
[37 nt withheld, positions 3949-3985]
AAAGAACGTGGACTCCAACGTCAAAGG
[49 nt withheld, positions 4013-4061]
T
[91 nt withheld, positions 4063-4153]
G
[124 nt withheld, positions 4155-4278]
CAGGTGGCACTTTTCGGGGAAATGTGCGCGGAACCCCTATTTGTTTATTTTTCTAAATACATTCAAATAT
GTATCCGCTCATGAGACAATAACCCTGATAAATGCTTCAATAATATTGAAAAAGGAAGAGTCCTGAGGCG
GAAAGAACCAGCTGTGGAATGTGTGTCAGTTAGGGTGTGGAAAGTCCCCAGGCTCCCCAGCAGGCAGAAG
TATGCAAAGCATGCATCTCAATTAGTCAGCAACCAGGTGTGGAAAGTCCCCAGGCTCCCCAGCAGGCAGA
AGTATGCAAAGCATGCATCTCAATTAGTCAGCAACCATAGTCCCGCCCCTAACTCCGCCCATCCCGCCCC
TAACTCCGCCCAGTTCCGCCCATTCTCCGCCCCATGGCTGACTAATTTTTTTTATTTATGCAGAGGCCGA
GGCCGCCTCGGCCTCTGAGCTATTCCAGAAGTAGTGAGGAGGCTTTTTTGGAGGCCTAGGCTTTTGCAAA
GATCGATCAAGAGACAGGATGAGGATCGTTTCGCATGATTGAACAAGATGGATTGCACGCAGGTTCTCCG
GCCGCTTGGGTGGAGAGGCTATTCGGCTATGACTGGGCACAACAGACAATCGGCTGCTCTGATGCCGCCG
TGTTCCGGCTGTCAGCGCAGGGGCGCCCGGTTCTTTTTGTCAAGACCGACCTGTCCGGTGCCCTGAATGA
ACTGCAAGACGAGGCAGCGCGGCTATCGTGGCTGGCCACGACGGGCGTTCCTTGCGCAGCTGTGCTCGAC
GTTGTCACTGAAGCGGGAAGGGACTGGCTGCTATTGGGCGAAGTGCCGGGGCAGGATCTCCTGTCATCTC
ACCTTGCTCCTGCCGAGAAAGTATCCATCATGGCTGATGCAATGCGGCGGCTGCATACGCTTGATCCGGC
TACCTGCCCATTCGACCACCAAGCGAAACATCGCATCGAGCGAGCACGTACTCGGATGGAAGCCGGTCTT
GTCGATCAGGATGATCTGGACGAAGAGCATCAGGGGCTCGCGCCAGCCGAACTGTTCGCCAGGCTCAAGG
CGAGCATGCCCGACGGCGAGGATCTCGTCGTGACCCATGGCGATGCCTGCTTGCCGAATATCATGGTGGA
AAATGGCCGCTTTTCTGGATTCATCGACTGTGGCCGGCTGGGTGTGGCGGACCGCTATCAGGACATAGCG
TTGGCTACCCGTGATATTGCTGAAGAGCTTGGCGGCGAATGGGCTGACCGCTTCCTCGTGCTTTACGGTA
TCGCCGCTCCCGATTCGCAGCGCATCGCCTTCTATCGCCTTCTTGACGAGTTCTTCTGAGCGGGACTCTG
GGGTTCGAAATGACCGACCAAGCGACGCCCAACCTGCCATCACGAGATTTCGATTCCACCGCCGCCTTCT
ATGAAAGGTTGGGCTTCGGAATCGTTTTCCGGGACGCCGGCTGGATGATCCTCCAGCGCGGGGATCTCAT
GCTGGAGTTCTTCGCCCACCCTAGGGGGAGGCTAACTGAAACACGGAAGGAGACAATACCGGAAGGAACC
CGCGCTATGACGGCAATAAAAAGACAGAATAAAACGCACGGTGTTGGGTCGTTTGTTCATAAACGCGGGG
TTCGGTCCCAGGGCTGGCACTCTGTCGATACCCCACCGAGACCCCATTGGGGCCAATACGCCCGCGTTTC
TTCCTTTTCCCCACCCCACCCCCCAAGTTCGGGTGAAGGCCCAGGGCTCGCAGCCAACGTCGGGGCGGCA
GGCCCTGCCATAGCCTCAGGTTACTCATATATACTTTAGATTGATTTAAAACTTCATTTTTAATTTAAAA
GGATCTAGGTGAAGATCCTTTTTGATAATCTCATGACCAAAATCCCTTAACGTGAGTTTTCGTTCCACTG
AGCGTCAGACCCCGTAGAAAAGATCAAAGGATCTTCTTGAGATCCTTTTTTTCTGCGCGTAATCTGCTGC
TTGCAAACAAAAAAACCACCGCTACCAGCGGTGGTTTGTTTGCCGGATCAAGAGCTACCAACTCTTTTTC
CGAAGGTAACTGGCTTCAGCAGAGCGCAGATACCAAATACTGTCCTTCTAGTGTAGCCGTAGTTAGGCCA
CCACTTCAAGAACTCTGTAGCACCGCCTACATACCTCGCTCTGCTAATCCTGTTACCAGTGGCTGCTGCC
AGTGGCGATAAGTCGTGTCTTACCGGGTTGGACTCAAGACGATAGTTACCGGATAAGGCGCAGCGGTCGG
GCTGAACGGGGGGTTCGTGCACACAGCCCAGCTTGGAGCGAACGACCTACACCGAACTGAGATACCTACA
GCGTGAGCTATGAGAAAGCGCCACGCTTCCCGAAGGGAGAAAGGCGGACAGGTATCCGGTAAGCGGCAGG
GTCGGAACAGGAGAGCGCACGAGGGAGCTTCCAGGGGGAAACGCCTGGTATCTTTATAGTCCTGTCGGGT
TTCGCCACCTCTGACTTGAGCGTCGATTTTTGTGATGCTCGTCAGGGGGGCGGAGCCTATGGAAAAACGC
CAGCAACGCGGCCTTTTTACGGTTCCTGGCCTTTTGCTGGCCTTTTGCTCACATGTTCTTTCCTGCGTTA
TCCCCTGATTCTGTGGATAACCGTATTACCGCCATGCAT
