Features (pLannotate 1.2.2; 15 found; start..end, strand, type, name):
     61..364     +  enhancer       CMV enhancer: human cytomegalovirus immediate early enhancer
    365..568     +  promoter       CMV promoter: human cytomegalovirus (CMV) immediate early promoter
    613..1329    +  CDS            EGFP: EGFP is a basic (constitutively fluorescent) green fluorescent protein published in 1996, derived from Aequorea victoria. It is reported to be a rapidly-maturing weak dimer with moderate acid sensitivity.
   1384..3480    +  CDS            KIF2C: KIF2C_CRIGR - Also known as KNSL6. Experimental evidence at protein level: Swiss-Prot protein existence level 1. In complex with KIF18B, constitutes the major microtubule plus-end depolymerizing activity in mitotic cells (By similarity). Regulates the turnover of microtubules at the kinetochore and functions in chromosome segregation during mitosis (PubMed:14960279). Plays a role in chromosome congression and is required for the lateral to end- on conversion of the chromosome-microtubule attachment (By similarity). From Cricetulus griseus (Chinese hamster) (Cricetulus barabensis griseus).
   3528..3571    +  misc_feature   MCS (fragment): multiple cloning site
   3588..3672    +  CDS            large T antigen (fragment): large T antigen from SV40 (simian virus 40)
   3695..3816    +  polyA_signal   SV40 poly(A) signal: SV40 polyadenylation signal
   3850..4278    -  rep_origin     f1 ori (sequence partly withheld): f1 bacteriophage origin of replication; arrow indicates direction of (+) strand synthesis
   4305..4409    +  promoter       AmpR promoter: bla
   4411..4768    +  promoter       SV40 promoter: SV40 enhancer and early promoter
   4803..5597    +  CDS            NeoR/KanR: aminoglycoside phosphotransferase from Tn5; aph(3')-II (or nptII); confers resistance to neomycin, kanamycin, and G418 (Geneticin®)
   5618..5770    +  CDS            ble (fragment): BLE_KLEPN - Experimental evidence at protein level: Swiss-Prot protein existence level 1. Binding protein with a strong affinity to the bleomycin family of antibiotics. Binds to CL990; an antimitotic-antibiotic compound. From Klebsiella pneumoniae.
   5829..5876    +  polyA_signal   HSV TK poly(A) signal: herpes simplex virus thymidine kinase polyadenylation signal (Cole and Stacy, 1985)
   5967..5983    -  polyA_signal   bGH poly(A) signal (fragment): bovine growth hormone polyadenylation signal
   6205..6793    +  rep_origin     ori: high-copy-number ColE1/pMB1/pBR322/pUC origin of replication
>Addgene plasmid #127857 | pMX1433 | addgene full sequence | sequence record 248752 | Addgene NGS Result
TAGTTATTAATAGTAATCAATTACGGGGTCATTAGTTCATAGCCCATATATGGAGTTCCGCGTTACATAA
CTTACGGTAAATGGCCCGCCTGGCTGACCGCCCAACGACCCCCGCCCATTGACGTCAATAATGACGTATG
TTCCCATAGTAACGCCAATAGGGACTTTCCATTGACGTCAATGGGTGGAGTATTTACGGTAAACTGCCCA
CTTGGCAGTACATCAAGTGTATCATATGCCAAGTACGCCCCCTATTGACGTCAATGACGGTAAATGGCCC
GCCTGGCATTATGCCCAGTACATGACCTTATGGGACTTTCCTACTTGGCAGTACATCTACGTATTAGTCA
TCGCTATTACCATGGTGATGCGGTTTTGGCAGTACATCAATGGGCGTGGATAGCGGTTTGACTCACGGGG
ATTTCCAAGTCTCCACCCCATTGACGTCAATGGGAGTTTGTTTTGGCACCAAAATCAACGGGACTTTCCA
AAATGTCGTAACAACTCCGCCCCATTGACGCAAATGGGCGGTAGGCGTGTACGGTGGGAGGTCTATATAA
GCAGAGCTGGTTTAGTGAACCGTCAGATCCGCTAGCGCTACCGGTCGCCACCATGGTGAGCAAGGGCGAG
GAGCTGTTCACCGGGGTGGTGCCCATCCTGGTCGAGCTGGACGGCGACGTAAACGGCCACAAGTTCAGCG
TGTCCGGCGAGGGCGAGGGCGATGCCACCTACGGCAAGCTGACCCTGAAGTTCATCTGCACCACCGGCAA
GCTGCCCGTGCCCTGGCCCACCCTCGTGACCACCCTGACCTACGGCGTGCAGTGCTTCAGCCGCTACCCC
GACCACATGAAGCAGCACGACTTCTTCAAGTCCGCCATGCCCGAAGGCTACGTCCAGGAGCGCACCATCT
TCTTCAAGGACGACGGCAACTACAAGACCCGCGCCGAGGTGAAGTTCGAGGGCGACACCCTGGTGAACCG
CATCGAGCTGAAGGGCATCGACTTCAAGGAGGACGGCAACATCCTGGGGCACAAGCTGGAGTACAACTAC
AACAGCCACAACGTCTATATCATGGCCGACAAGCAGAAGAACGGCATCAAGGTGAACTTCAAGATCCGCC
ACAACATCGAGGACGGCAGCGTGCAGCTCGCCGACCACTACCAGCAGAACACCCCCATCGGCGACGGCCC
CGTGCTGCTGCCCGACAACCACTACCTGAGCACCCAGTCCGCCCTGAGCAAAGACCCCAACGAGAAGCGC
GATCACATGGTCCTGCTGGAGTTCGTGACCGCCGCCGGGATCACTCTCGGCATGGACGAGCTGTACAAGT
CCGGACCGGTGCTAGCGGTACCGAGCTCGGATCCACTAGTCCAGTGTGGTGGAATTGCCCTTGCCAATGG
CTTAATTCACAGTGCCAACATAAGCACAGTGAACGTGGAGAAATCCTGTGTTTCAGTGGAATGGATAGAA
GGAGGTAACACGAAAGGCAAAGAGATTGATTTTGATGATGTGGCTGCCATCAATCCGGAGCTTCTGCAGC
TTCTTCCCTTACACCCAAAGGACAATCTGCCACTGCAGGAAAATGTAACAGTTCCGAAGCAAAAACGCAG
ATCAGTCAACTCCAAAATTCCAGCTCCAAAAGAAGGTCTTCGAAGCCGTTCCACTCGCATGTCCACTGTC
CCAGAGGTTCGAATTGCCACTCAGGAGAATGAAATGGAGGTGGAGCTGCCTGTGGCTACAAACTCTCGAA
AGCAGTTTTCGGTTGCCACTGGCCTCCCTAGGCCCTCCTGTCCTGCAATGACAGAATTACCGTTGTCGAT
GGTCAGCGAGGAGGCAGAAGAGCAAGTCCATCCCACCCGAAGCACATCTTCTGCAAACCCTGCTCGGAGG
AAATCATGTATTGTGAAGGAAATGGAAAAAATGAAGAACAAGCGGGAAGAGAAGAGGGCCCAGAACTCGG
AAATAAGAATAAAGCGAGCTCAGGAATATGACAGCAGCTTTCCAAACTGGGAATTTGCCCGGATGATTAA
AGAATTCCGGGTTACTATAGAATGTCACCCACTTACTCTGACTGATCCTACGGAAGAGCACAGGATCTGC
GTGTGTGTGAGGAAGCGCCCACTGAATAAGCAAGAACTGGCCAAGAAAGAAATCGATGTGATTTCTGTTC
CCAGCAAGTGTTTGCTCTTTGTGCATGAACCCAAATTGAAAGTGGACTTGACAAAGTATCTGGAGAATCA
GGCATTCTGCTTCGATTTTGCCTTTGATGAAACAGCTTCAAATGAAGTCGTCTACAGGTTCACAGCAAGG
CCACTGGTACAGACGATTTTTGAAGGGGGAAAAGCAACCTGCTTTGCCTATGGGCAGACGGGCAGTGGGA
AGACTCACACAATGGGTGGAGACCTGTCTGGTAAATCTCAGAATACATCTAAAGGGATCTATGCAATGGC
TTCCCGGGATGTCTTCCTTCTGAAGAGTCAGCCTCGCTACCGGAACTTAAACTTGGAAGTTTATGTGACA
TTCTTTGAGATCTACAATGGGAAGGTGTTTGATCTGCTCAACAAGAAGGCCAAGCTACGTGTACTAGAAG
ACAGCAAGCAGCAGGTGCAGGTTGTGGGACTTCAGGAGTACCTGGTTAACTGTGCTGATGATGTCATCAA
GATGCTCAACATGGGCAGTGCCTGCAGGACTTCTGGACAGACTTTTGCCAACTCCAATTCTTCCCGCTCC
CATGCCTGCTTCCAGATTCTTCTTCGAGCCAAAGGGAGATTGCATGGCAAATTCTCCTTGGTGGATCTGG
CAGGGAATGAACGAGGGGCTGACACTTCTAGTGCTGACCGCCAGACTCGCATGGAGGGTGCAGAGATTAA
CAAGTCTCTCCTAGCACTGAAGGAGTGCATCAGGGCGCTGGGACAGAACAAGGCTCACACCCCATTCCGT
GAGAGCAAGCTGACTCAGGTGCTAAGGGATTCATTCATTGGGGAGAACTCGAGGACTTGCATGATTGCCA
TGATCTCACCAGGCATAAGCTCCTGTGAATATACTTTAAACACGCTGAGATATGCAGACAGAGTCAAGGA
GCTGAGCCCCCACAGCGGGCTCAGTGGAGAGCAGCCAATTCAAATGGAAACGGAAGAGATGGAAGCCAGC
TCTAATGGGACCTCGCTGGCAGTCAATTTCAAGGAAGAAGAGGAGCTGTCTTCCCAGATGTCCAGCTTTA
ATGAAGCCATGAGTCAGATCAGGGAGCTGGAAGAGAGGGCCATGGAGGAGCTCAGGGAGATCATACAGCA
AGGACCAGGCTGGCTTGAGCTCTCTGAGATGACTGATCAGCCAGACTATGACTTAGAGACCTTTGTGAAC
AAAGCAGAATCTGCCCTGACTCAGCAGACTAAGCACTTCTCAGCCCTGCGAGAAGTCATCAAGGCCCTGC
GTGTGGCCATGCAACTGGAAGAACAGGCTAGCAAACAGATGAACAGCAAGAAACGGCACCAACACCATCA
CCATCATCACTAAGCGGCCGCATCGATAAGCTTCGAATTCTGCAGTCGACGGTACCGCGGGCCCGGGATC
CACCGGATCTAGATAACTGATCATAATCAGCCATACCACATTTGTAGAGGTTTTACTTGCTTTAAAAAAC
CTCCCACACCTCCCCCTGAACCTGAAACATAAAATGAATGCAATTGTTGTTGTTAACTTGTTTATTGCAG
CTTATAATGGTTACAAATAAAGCAATAGCATCACAAATTTCACAAATAAAGCATTTTTTTCACTGCATTC
TAGTTGTGGTTTGTCCAAACTCATCAATGTATCTTAACGCGTAAATTGTAAGCGTTAATATTTTGTTAAA
ATTCGCGTTAAATTTTTGTTAAATCAGCTCATTTTTTAACCAATAGGCCGAAATCGGCAAAATCCCTTAT
AAATCAAAAGAATAGACCGAGATAGGGT
[37 nt withheld, positions 3949-3985]
AAAGAACGTGGACTCCAACGTCAAAGG
[49 nt withheld, positions 4013-4061]
T
[91 nt withheld, positions 4063-4153]
G
[124 nt withheld, positions 4155-4278]
CAGGTGGCACTTTTCGGGGAAATGTGCGCGGAACCCCTATTTGTTTATTTTTCTAAATACATTCAAATAT
GTATCCGCTCATGAGACAATAACCCTGATAAATGCTTCAATAATATTGAAAAAGGAAGAGTCCTGAGGCG
GAAAGAACCAGCTGTGGAATGTGTGTCAGTTAGGGTGTGGAAAGTCCCCAGGCTCCCCAGCAGGCAGAAG
TATGCAAAGCATGCATCTCAATTAGTCAGCAACCAGGTGTGGAAAGTCCCCAGGCTCCCCAGCAGGCAGA
AGTATGCAAAGCATGCATCTCAATTAGTCAGCAACCATAGTCCCGCCCCTAACTCCGCCCATCCCGCCCC
TAACTCCGCCCAGTTCCGCCCATTCTCCGCCCCATGGCTGACTAATTTTTTTTATTTATGCAGAGGCCGA
GGCCGCCTCGGCCTCTGAGCTATTCCAGAAGTAGTGAGGAGGCTTTTTTGGAGGCCTAGGCTTTTGCAAA
GATCGATCAAGAGACAGGATGAGGATCGTTTCGCATGATTGAACAAGATGGATTGCACGCAGGTTCTCCG
GCCGCTTGGGTGGAGAGGCTATTCGGCTATGACTGGGCACAACAGACAATCGGCTGCTCTGATGCCGCCG
TGTTCCGGCTGTCAGCGCAGGGGCGCCCGGTTCTTTTTGTCAAGACCGACCTGTCCGGTGCCCTGAATGA
ACTGCAAGACGAGGCAGCGCGGCTATCGTGGCTGGCCACGACGGGCGTTCCTTGCGCAGCTGTGCTCGAC
GTTGTCACTGAAGCGGGAAGGGACTGGCTGCTATTGGGCGAAGTGCCGGGGCAGGATCTCCTGTCATCTC
ACCTTGCTCCTGCCGAGAAAGTATCCATCATGGCTGATGCAATGCGGCGGCTGCATACGCTTGATCCGGC
TACCTGCCCATTCGACCACCAAGCGAAACATCGCATCGAGCGAGCACGTACTCGGATGGAAGCCGGTCTT
GTCGATCAGGATGATCTGGACGAAGAGCATCAGGGGCTCGCGCCAGCCGAACTGTTCGCCAGGCTCAAGG
CGAGCATGCCCGACGGCGAGGATCTCGTCGTGACCCATGGCGATGCCTGCTTGCCGAATATCATGGTGGA
AAATGGCCGCTTTTCTGGATTCATCGACTGTGGCCGGCTGGGTGTGGCGGACCGCTATCAGGACATAGCG
TTGGCTACCCGTGATATTGCTGAAGAGCTTGGCGGCGAATGGGCTGACCGCTTCCTCGTGCTTTACGGTA
TCGCCGCTCCCGATTCGCAGCGCATCGCCTTCTATCGCCTTCTTGACGAGTTCTTCTGAGCGGGACTCTG
GGGTTCGAAATGACCGACCAAGCGACGCCCAACCTGCCATCACGAGATTTCGATTCCACCGCCGCCTTCT
ATGAAAGGTTGGGCTTCGGAATCGTTTTCCGGGACGCCGGCTGGATGATCCTCCAGCGCGGGGATCTCAT
GCTGGAGTTCTTCGCCCACCCTAGGGGGAGGCTAACTGAAACACGGAAGGAGACAATACCGGAAGGAACC
CGCGCTATGACGGCAATAAAAAGACAGAATAAAACGCACGGTGTTGGGTCGTTTGTTCATAAACGCGGGG
TTCGGTCCCAGGGCTGGCACTCTGTCGATACCCCACCGAGACCCCATTGGGGCCAATACGCCCGCGTTTC
TTCCTTTTCCCCACCCCACCCCCCAAGTTCGGGTGAAGGCCCAGGGCTCGCAGCCAACGTCGGGGCGGCA
GGCCCTGCCATAGCCTCAGGTTACTCATATATACTTTAGATTGATTTAAAACTTCATTTTTAATTTAAAA
GGATCTAGGTGAAGATCCTTTTTGATAATCTCATGACCAAAATCCCTTAACGTGAGTTTTCGTTCCACTG
AGCGTCAGACCCCGTAGAAAAGATCAAAGGATCTTCTTGAGATCCTTTTTTTCTGCGCGTAATCTGCTGC
TTGCAAACAAAAAAACCACCGCTACCAGCGGTGGTTTGTTTGCCGGATCAAGAGCTACCAACTCTTTTTC
CGAAGGTAACTGGCTTCAGCAGAGCGCAGATACCAAATACTGTTCTTCTAGTGTAGCCGTAGTTAGGCCA
CCACTTCAAGAACTCTGTAGCACCGCCTACATACCTCGCTCTGCTAATCCTGTTACCAGTGGCTGCTGCC
AGTGGCGATAAGTCGTGTCTTACCGGGTTGGACTCAAGACGATAGTTACCGGATAAGGCGCAGCGGTCGG
GCTGAACGGGGGGTTCGTGCACACAGCCCAGCTTGGAGCGAACGACCTACACCGAACTGAGATACCTACA
GCGTGAGCTATGAGAAAGCGCCACGCTTCCCGAAGGGAGAAAGGCGGACAGGTATCCGGTAAGCGGCAGG
GTCGGAACAGGAGAGCGCACGAGGGAGCTTCCAGGGGGAAACGCCTGGTATCTTTATAGTCCTGTCGGGT
TTCGCCACCTCTGACTTGAGCGTCGATTTTTGTGATGCTCGTCAGGGGGGCGGAGCCTATGGAAAAACGC
CAGCAACGCGGCCTTTTTACGGTTCCTGGCCTTTTGCTGGCCTTTTGCTCACATGTTCTTTCCTGCGTTA
TCCCCTGATTCTGTGGATAACCGTATTACCGCCATGCAT
